>Addgene plasmid #220811 | pT7-NSP1delta103CSA11 | addgene full sequence | sequence record 443934 | Addgene NGS Result
TGATAATAATGGTTTCTTAGACGTCAGGTGGCACTTTTCGGGGAAATGTGCGCGGAACCCCTATTTGTTT
ATTTTTCTAAATACATTCAAATATGTATCCGCTCATGAGACAATAACCCTGATAAATGCTTCAATAATAT
TGAAAAAGGAAGAGTATGAGTATTCAACATTTCCGTGTCGCCCTTATTCCCTTTTTTGCGGCATTTTGCC
TTCCTGTTTTTGCTCACCCAGAAACGCTGGTGAAAGTAAAAGATGCTGAAGATCAGTTGGGTGCACGAGT
GGGTTACATCGAACTGGATCTCAACAGCGGTAAGATCCTTGAGAGTTTTCGCCCCGAAGAACGTTTTCCA
ATGATGAGCACTTTTAAAGTTCTGCTATGTGGCGCGGTATTATCCCGTATTGACGCCGGGCAAGAGCAAC
TCGGTCGCCGCATACACTATTCTCAGAATGACTTGGTTGAGTACTCACCAGTCACAGAAAAGCATCTTAC
GGATGGCATGACAGTAAGAGAATTATGCAGTGCTGCCATAACCATGAGTGATAACACTGCGGCCAACTTA
CTTCTGACAACGATCGGAGGACCGAAGGAGCTAACCGCTTTTTTGCACAACATGGGGGATCATGTAACTC
GCCTTGATCGTTGGGAACCGGAGCTGAATGAAGCCATACCAAACGACGAGCGTGACACCACGATGCCTGT
AGCAATGGCAACAACGTTGCGCAAACTATTAACTGGCGAACTACTTACTCTAGCTTCCCGGCAACAATTA
ATAGACTGGATGGAGGCGGATAAAGTTGCAGGACCACTTCTGCGCTCGGCCCTTCCGGCTGGCTGGTTTA
TTGCTGATAAATCTGGAGCCGGTGAGCGTGGGTCTCGCGGTATCATTGCAGCACTGGGGCCAGATGGTAA
GCCCTCCCGTATCGTAGTTATCTACACGACGGGGAGTCAGGCAACTATGGATGAACGAAATAGACAGATC
GCTGAGATAGGTGCCTCACTGATTAAGCATTGGTAACTGTCAGACCAAGTTTACTCATATATACTTTAGA
TTGATTTAAAACTTCATTTTTAATTTAAAAGGATCTAGGTGAAGATCCTTTTTGATAATCTCATGACCAA
AATCCCTTAACGTGAGTTTTCGTTCCACTGAGCGTCAGACCCCGTAGAAAAGATCAAAGGATCTTCTTGA
GATCCTTTTTTTCTGCGCGTAATCTGCTGCTTGCAAACAAAAAAACCACCGCTACCAGCGGTGGTTTGTT
TGCCGGATCAAGAGCTACCAACTCTTTTTCCGAAGGTAACTGGCTTCAGCAGAGCGCAGATACCAAATAC
TGTTCTTCTAGTGTAGCCGTAGTTAGGCCACCACTTCAAGAACTCTGTAGCACCGCCTACATACCTCGCT
CTGCTAATCCTGTTACCAGTGGCTGCTGCCAGTGGCGATAAGTCGTGTCTTACCGGGTTGGACTCAAGAC
GATAGTTACCGGATAAGGCGCAGCGGTCGGGCTGAACGGGGGGTTCGTGCACACAGCCCAGCTTGGAGCG
AACGACCTACACCGAACTGAGATACCTACAGCGTGAGCTATGAGAAAGCGCCACGCTTCCCGAAGGGAGA
AAGGCGGACAGGTATCCGGTAAGCGGCAGGGTCGGAACAGGAGAGCGCACGAGGGAGCTTCCAGGGGGAA
ACGCCTGGTATCTTTATAGTCCTGTCGGGTTTCGCCACCTCTGACTTGAGCGTCGATTTTTGTGATGCTC
GTCAGGGGGGCGGAGCCTATGGAAAAACGCCAGCAACGCGGCCTTTTTACGGTTCCTGGCCTTTTGCTGG
CCTTTTGCTCACATGTTCTTTCCTGCGTTATCCCCTGATTCTGTGGATAACCGTATTACCGCCTTTGAGT
GAGCTGATACCGCTCGCCGCAGCCGAACGACCGAGCGCAGCGAGTCAGTGAGCGAGGAAGCGGAAGAGCG
CCCAATACGCAAACCGCCTCTCCCCGCGCGTTGGCCGATTCATTAATGCAGGGGGATATCGATCCCGGGT
TAATACGACTCACTATAGGCTTTTTTTTGAAAAGTCTTGTGTTAGCCATGGCTACTTTTAAAGATGCATG
CTTTCATTATCGTAGATTAACTGCTTTAAATCGGAGATTATGCAACATTGGTGCAAATTCTATTTGGATG
CCAGTTCCTGATGCGAAAATTAAGGGGTGGTGTTTAGAATGTTGTCAAATAGCTGATTTAACCCATTGTT
ATGGTTGCTCATTGCCGCATGTTTGCAAATGGTGTGTTCAGAACAGAAGATGCTTCCTTGACAATGAACC
TCATTTGCTTAAGCTTAGAACTGTGAAACATCCAATTACCAAAGACAAATTACAGTGTATCATAGACTTG
TACAATATAATATTTCCAATTAATGATAAAGTAATTAGAAAATTTGAAAGAATGATAAAGCAAAGAGAAT
GTAGGAATCAATATAAAATTGAATGGTATAATCATTTGCTGCTCCCAATTACATTAAATGCTGCTGCATT
TAAGTTTGATGAAAATAATCTTTATTATGTTTTTGGGTTATATGAGAAATCAGTCAGTGATATATATGCT
CCATATAGAATTGTTAACTTTATAAATGAATTTGATAAATTATTGCTTGATCATATTAACTTTACAAGAA
TGTCCAATCTACCAATAGAGTTGAGAAACCATTACGCAAAGAAATACTTCCAATTATCAAGACTGCCATC
ATCAAAACTAAAGCAAATTTACTTTTCAGATTTTACTAAAGAAACTGTGATTTTTAATACTTATACAAAA
ACGCCAGGAAGATCAATATACAGAAATGTAACTGAATTTAATTGGAGAGATGAATTGGAGCTTTATTCTG
ATTTAAAAAATGATAAGAATAAATTAATTGCTGCAATGATGACGAGTAAGTATACTCGGTTCTATGCTCA
TGATAATAATTTTGGAAGGTTGAAAATGACAATATTTGAGTTGGGACATCATTGTCAGCCTAACTACGTG
GCATCTAATCACCCAGGCAATGCTTCCGATATCCAGTACTGTAAATGGTGTAATATAAAATATTTTCTTA
GTAAAATTGATTGGCGGATTCGTGATATGTATAATTTATTGATGGAATTTATTAAGGATTGTTATAAAAG
TAATGTTAACGTTGGACATTGTAGTTCTGTTGAAAACATATATCCTTTAATTAAAAGATTAATTTGGAGT
TTGTTTACTAATCACATGGATCAAACAATTGAAGAAGTGTTTAATCACTAGTAACCAGTGTCAGTTGAAG
GTACGAATGTCATCATGTTGATTCTTGGATTGAATATTAGTTTGTATAATGAAATTAAGCGCACTTTGAA
TGTAGATAGCATACCAATGGTACTTAATTTAAATGAATTCAGTAGTATAGTTAAATCAATTAGCAGTAAA
TGGTATAATGTTGATGAATTGGATAAATTGCCAATGTCAATAAAATCAACGGAGGAACTGATTGAAATGA
AGAATTCTGGAACTTTAACTGAAGAATTTGAGCTACTGATCTCCAACTCAGAAGATGACAATGAGTGAAA
TTATGTCACTATCTAATTATACAGTATTTAGCCATCACAAGACCGTCCAGACTAGAGTAGCGCCTAGCTG
GCAAAATACTGTGAACCGGGTCGGCATGGCATCTCCACCTCCTCGCGGTCCGACCTGGGCATCCGAAGGA
GGACGTCGTCCACTCGGATGGCTAAGGGAGAGCTCAAAAAAAAGGATCCGGCTGCTAACAAAGCCCGAAA
GGAAGCTGAGTTGGCTGCTGCCACCGCTGAGCAATAACTAGCATAACCCCTTGGGGCCTCTAAACGGGTC
TTGAGGGGTTTTTTGCTGAAAGGAGGAACTATATCCGGATCGAGATCCTCTAGAGTCGACCTGCAGGCAT
GCAAGCTTGTATTCTATAGTGTCACCTAAATCGTATGTGTATGATACATAAGGTTATGTATTAATTGTAG
CCGCGTTCTAACGACAATATGTACAAGCCTAATTGTGTAGCATCTGGCTTACTGAAGCAGACCCTATCAT
CTCTCTCGTAAACTGCCGTCAGAGTCGGTTTGGTTGGACGAACCTTCTGAGTTTCTGGTAACGCCGTCCC
GCACCCGGAAATGGTCAGCGAACCAATCAGCAGGGTCATCGCTAGCCAGATCCTCTACGCCGGACGCATC
GTGGCCGGCATCACCGGCGCCACAGGTGCGGTTGCTGGCGCCTATATCGCCGACATCACCGATGGGGAAG
ATCGGGCTCGCCACTTCGGGCTCATGAGCGCTTGTTTCGGCGTGGGTATGGTGGCAGGCCCCGTGGCCGG
GGGACTGTTGGGCGCCATCTCCTTGCACCATTCCTTGCGGCGGCGGTGCTCAACGGCCTCAACCTACTAC
TGGGCTGCTTCTTAATGCAGGAGTCGCATAAGGGAGAGCGTCGAATGGTGCACTCTCAGTACAATCTGCT
CTGATGCCGCATAGTTAAGCCAGCCCCGACACCCGCCAACACCCGCTGACGCGCCCTGACGGGCTTGTCT
GCTCCCGGCATCCGCTTACAGACAAGCTGTGACCGTCTCCGGGAGCTGCATGTGTCAGAGGTTTTCACCG
TCATCACCGAAACGCGCGAGACGAAAGGGCCTCGTGATACGCCTATTTTTATAGGTTAATGTCA
Features (pLannotate 1.2.2; 14 found; start..end, strand, type, name):
     51..155     +  promoter       AmpR promoter: bla
    156..1016    +  CDS            AmpR: β-lactamase; bla; confers resistance to ampicillin, carbenicillin, and related antibiotics
   1187..1775    +  rep_origin     ori: high-copy-number ColE1/pMB1/pBR322/pUC origin of replication
   1958..2011    +  CDS            lacI (fragment): lac repressor; lacI; The lac repressor binds to the lac operator to inhibit transcription in E. coli. This inhibition can be relieved by adding lactose or isopropyl-β-D-thiogalactopyranoside (IPTG).
   2031..2049    +  promoter       T7 promoter: promoter for bacteriophage T7 RNA polymerase
   2078..3565    +  CDS            NSP1_ROTS4: Experimental evidence at protein level: Swiss-Prot protein existence level 1. Plays a role in the inhibition of host innate immunity by inducing the degradation of key host factors required to activate interferon production such as IRF3, IRF5 or IRF7. Associates with components of cullin RING ligases (CRLs) including CUL1 or CUL3, which are essential multisubunit ubiquitination complexes, to modulate their activities. From Rotavirus A (strain RVA/SA11-4F/G3P6[1]) (RV-A) (Simian Agent 11 (strain 4F)).
   3655..3746    +  ncRNA          HDV ribozyme: Accession: RF00094 - Hepatitis delta virus ribozyme
   3761..3810    +  CDS            SET1 (fragment): solubility-enhancement tag derived from T7 phage gene 10B
   3818..3865    +  terminator     T7 terminator: transcription terminator for bacteriophage T7 RNA polymerase
   3894..3928    +  misc_feature   MCS (fragment): pUC18/19 multiple cloning site
   3933..3951    -  promoter       SP6 promoter: promoter for bacteriophage SP6 RNA polymerase
   4179..4454    +  CDS            TcR (fragment): tetracycline efflux protein; tet; confers resistance to tetracycline
   4455..4503    -  misc_feature   bom (fragment): basis of mobility region from pBR322
   4605..4640    -  CDS            rop (fragment): Rop protein, which maintains plasmids at low copy number; rop
