[The description below was written by a language model from this plasmid's Addgene catalogue record and pLannotate feature annotations shown in this document.]
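Description:
pT7-NSP1delta103CSA11 is a 4.7 kb bacterial plasmid built on the pT7 backbone that carries a modified copy of the simian rotavirus SA11 NSP1 gene under a bacteriophage T7 promoter. It is propagated in E. coli as a high-copy plasmid through a ColE1/pUC-type origin and selected with ampicillin via the bla β-lactamase gene and its own promoter. Short remnants of lacI, the tetracycline resistance gene, the pBR322 bom region, rop, a pUC multiple cloning site fragment and a reverse-oriented SP6 promoter are also detected. These appear to be non-functional backbone leftovers rather than working elements.

The payload is arranged as T7 promoter, NSP1 sequence, hepatitis delta virus (HDV) ribozyme and T7 terminator. In this layout T7 RNA polymerase initiates transcription just upstream of the viral sequence, and the self-cleaving HDV ribozyme trims the transcript to give a defined 3′ end, with the terminator stopping the polymerase downstream. This organisation is characteristic of plasmids used to generate authentic viral RNA segments, for example in rotavirus reverse genetics, although the record states the purpose only as expression of the truncated protein.

NSP1 is the rotavirus interferon antagonist, which promotes degradation of host factors such as IRF3, IRF5 and IRF7 and associates with cullin RING ligase components. The catalogue entry says this version lacks the C-terminal 103 amino acids. The automated annotation nevertheless spans about 1.5 kb of NSP1-homologous sequence, roughly the length of the full open reading frame. How the truncation is introduced is not stated in the record; a premature stop codon rather than a deletion would fit that span. The cloning sites are also not recorded.
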