Addgene plasmid #220811: pT7-NSP1delta103CSA11
Purpose: Express the Rotavirus SA11 delta103C NSP1 protein
Depositing lab: Alex Borodavka. Depositing organization: University of Cambridge.
Backbone
  Vector backbone: pT7
  Vector type: Other
Growth in bacteria
  Bacterial resistance: Ampicillin, 100 μg/mL
  Growth temperature: 37°C
  Growth strain: DH5alpha
  Copy number: High Copy
Gene/Insert
  Gene/Insert name: Rotavirus SA11 NSP1delta103C
  Species: Rotavirus SA11
  Mutation: Lacks C-terminal 103 aa
  Cloning method: Restriction Enzyme; 5′ cloning site Unknown (unknown if destroyed)
Terms and licenses: Academic/Nonprofit Terms; Industry Terms: Not Available to Industry
How to cite: pT7-NSP1delta103CSA11 was a gift from Alex Borodavka (Addgene plasmid # 220811 ; http://n2t.net/addgene:220811 ; RRID:Addgene_220811)
